Addgene plasmid #16083: Pmec-18 cz::caspase-3 (p17) [TU#814]
Depositing lab: Martin Chalfie. Depositing organization: Columbia University. Publication: Targeted cell killing by reconstituted caspases. Chelur DS, Chalfie M. Proc Natl Acad Sci U S A. 2007 Feb 13. 104(7):2283-8. 10.1073/pnas.0610877104 PubMed 17283333.
Backbone
  Vector backbone: pPD95.75
  Backbone manufacturer: Andrew Fire Lab
  Backbone size w/o insert (bp): 3880
  Vector type: Worm Expression
Growth in bacteria
  Bacterial resistance: Ampicillin, 100 μg/mL
  Growth temperature: 37°C
  Growth strain: DH5alpha
  Copy number: Unknown
Gene/Insert
  Gene/Insert name: cz :: caspase-3 (p17) (alt name: caspase-3)
  Species: H. sapiens (human)
  Insert size (bp): 743
  Entrez Gene: CASP3 (a.k.a. CPP32, CPP32B, SCA-1)
  Cloning method: Restriction Enzyme; 5′ cloning site BamHI (not destroyed); 3′ cloning site EcoRI (not destroyed)
  Sequencing primers: 5′ M13 rev
Resource information
  A portion of this plasmid was derived from a plasmid made by: caspase-3 from MGC full length cDNA clone ID 4419175.
Terms and licenses: Academic/Nonprofit Terms; Industry Terms: Not Available to Industry
Depositor comments: caspase-3 (p17) fused to the antiparallel leucine-zipper domain CZ (AQLEKKLQALEKKLAQLEWKNQALEKKLAQ). For listed sequence, 1-397bp = Pmec-18; 417-506bp = CZ; 546-587bp = intron; 609-1136bp = Caspase-3(p17).
How to cite: Pmec-18 cz::caspase-3 (p17) [TU#814] was a gift from Martin Chalfie (Addgene plasmid # 16083 ; http://n2t.net/addgene:16083 ; RRID:Addgene_16083)
