[The description below was written by a language model from this plasmid's Addgene catalogue record and pLannotate feature annotations shown in this document.]
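Description:
Pmec-18 cz::caspase-3 (p17) [TU#814] is a Caenorhabditis elegans expression plasmid built on the pPD95.75 backbone from the Fire lab vector series. It is propagated in E. coli through a high-copy ColE1/pUC-type origin and selected with ampicillin via the β-lactamase gene. The feature table also picks up residual backbone elements: fragments of rop, bom and lacI, plus a CAP site, lac promoter and lac operator just upstream of the cloning region. A short match to C. elegans aex-5 lies downstream of the insert, but the record does not explain its role, and no 3′ UTR is explicitly annotated.

According to the depositor's notes, the payload begins with roughly 400 bp of the mec-18 promoter. This is followed by the coding sequence for CZ, an antiparallel leucine-zipper domain, then a short intron, and finally the p17 subunit of human caspase-3, which was derived from a full-length cDNA clone. The automated annotation confirms the CASP3 fragment at the position the depositor gives, while the promoter, zipper and intron are documented only in the comments. The cz::caspase-3 (p17) insert was cloned between BamHI and EcoRI sites, both of which are retained.

The associated publication title concerns targeted cell killing by reconstituted caspases, which indicates that this plasmid supplies one half of a split caspase. On that reading, p17 alone should be inactive, and the zipper would bring it together with a complementary zipper-tagged partner subunit expressed from a separate construct. Active caspase-3 would then be restored, and apoptosis triggered, only in cells where both promoters are active. The partner construct is not described in this record.
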