Features (pLannotate 1.2.2; 11 found; start..end, strand, type, name):
    609..1133    +  CDS            CASP3 (fragment): CASP3_HUMAN - Also known as CPP32. Experimental evidence at protein level: Swiss-Prot protein existence level 1. Involved in the activation cascade of caspases responsible for apoptosis execution (PubMed:7596430). At the onset of apoptosis it proteolytically cleaves poly(ADP-ribose) polymerase (PARP) at a '216- Asp-|-Gly-217' bond (PubMed:7774019). Cleaves and activates sterol regulatory element binding proteins (SREBPs) between the basic helix- loop-helix leucine zipper domain and the membrane attachment domain. Cleaves and activates caspase-6, -7 and -9 (PubMed:7596430). Involved in the clea
   1811..1906    +  CDS            aex-5 (fragment): AEX5_CAEEL - Also known as kpc-3 From Caenorhabditis elegans.
   2034..2069    +  CDS            rop (fragment): Rop protein, which maintains plasmids at low copy number; rop
   2171..2270    +  misc_feature   bom (fragment): basis of mobility region from pBR322
   2368..2472    +  promoter       AmpR promoter: bla
   2473..3333    +  CDS            AmpR: β-lactamase; bla; confers resistance to ampicillin, carbenicillin, and related antibiotics
   3504..4092    +  rep_origin     ori: high-copy-number ColE1/pMB1/pBR322/pUC origin of replication
   4275..4367    +  CDS            lacI (fragment): lac repressor; lacI; The lac repressor binds to the lac operator to inhibit transcription in E. coli. This inhibition can be relieved by adding lactose or isopropyl-β-D-thiogalactopyranoside (IPTG).
   4380..4401    +  protein_bind   CAP binding site: CAP binding activates transcription in the presence of cAMP. E. coli catabolite activator protein
   4416..4446    +  promoter       lac promoter: promoter for the E. coli lac operon
   4454..4470    +  protein_bind   lac operator: The lac repressor binds to the lac operator to inhibit transcription in E. coli. This inhibition can be relieved by adding lactose or isopropyl-β-D-thiogalactopyranoside (IPTG). lac repressor encoded by lacI
>Addgene plasmid #16083 | Pmec-18 cz::caspase-3 (p17) [TU#814] | depositor full sequence | sequence record 8476 | Author sequence
AAGCTTCAATTAATTCGTCTACTATCCACGTGTCGATTCGAAGACAGTTCACATGAGTCATTGACTTTGA
TCTGGAACATATTTTTTAATATAGAAATTTCCGATTTTGATTACCTTTGCCATGCACACTTGCACTTTGC
AACAATAACCATTTGAGCGATTCGCTCGAGTAGTTCTCGCGCTCTTCTTGACATCAGATGAAAATAACAA
AAAGAGGAGAGCATTGACCAAATGTATCAAGATTGCATGGTAAAACATAGCAAATGTTTGTCATCCGATG
GGTTGGCTCCTTGTTGCACTGGTATGCATTTGTGATGCGAAACAGGAGCTCTTCCAGAAGCAGTCTTGCA
CTTCTTGTATTCATTCCTTTGCCTCGCCTTCCAAGAAGGTTGTGAGCGGATCCAAAAATGGCTAGCGCAC
AGCTGGAGAAGAAACTGCAGGCTCTGGAGAAGAAACTGGCACAGCTGGAGTGGAAAAACCAGGCACTGGA
GAAGAAACTGGCACAGGGTGGAAGCGGTCCCCGGGATTGGCCAAAGGACCCAAAGGTATGTTTCGAATGA
TACTAACATAACATAGAACATTTTCAGGAGGACCCTTGGAGGGTACCAATGGAGAACACTGAAAACTCAG
TGGATTCAAAATCCATTAAAAATTTGGAACCAAAGATCATACATGGAAGCGAATCAATGGACTCTGGAAT
ATCCCTGGACAACAGTTATAAAATGGATTATCCTGAGATGGGTTTATGTATAATAATTAATAATAAGAAT
TTTCATAAAAGCACTGGAATGACATCTCGGTCTGGTACAGATGTCGATGCAGCAAACCTCAGGGAAACAT
TCAGAAACTTGAAATATGAAGTCAGGAATAAAAATGATCTTACACGTGAAGAAATTGTGGAATTGATGCG
TGATGTTTCTAAAGAAGATCACAGCAAAAGGAGCAGTTTTGTTTGTGTGCTTCTGAGCCATGGTGAAGAA
GGAATAATTTTTGGAACAAATGGACCTGTTGACCTGAAAAAAATAACAAACTTTTTCAGAGGGGATCGTT
GTAGAAGTCTAACTGGAAAACCCAAACTTTTCATTATTCAGGCCTGCCGTGGTACAGAACTGGACTGTGG
CATTGAGACAGACTGATCTAGAATTCCAACTGAGCGCCGGTCGCTACCATTACCAACTTGTCTGGTGTCA
AAAATAATAGGGGCCGCTGTCATCAGAGTAAGTTTAAACTGAGTTCTACTAACTAACGAGTAATATTTAA
ATTTTCAGCATCTCGCGCCCGTGCCTCTGACTTCTAAGTCCAATTACTCTTCAACATCCCTACATGCTCT
TTCTCCCTGTGCTCCCACCCCCTATTTTTGTTATTATCAAAAAAACTTCTTCTTAATTTCTTTGTTTTTT
AGCTTCTTTTAAGTCACCTCTAACAATGAAATTGTGTAGATTCAAAAATAGAATTAATTCGTAATAAAAA
GTCGAAAAAAATTGTGCTCCCTCCCCCCATTAATAATAATTCTATCCCAAAATCTACACAATGTTCTGTG
TACACTTCTTATGTTTTTTTTACTTCTGATAAATTTTTTTTGAAACATCATAGAAAAAACCGCACACAAA
ATACCTTATCATATGTTACGTTTCAGTTTATGACCGCAATTTTTATTTCTTCGCACGTCTGGGCCTCTCA
TGACGTCAAATCATGCTCATCGTGAAAAAGTTTTGGAGTATTTTTGGAATTTTTCAATCAAGTGAAAGTT
TATGAAATTAATTTTCCTGCTTTTGCTTTTTGGGGGTTTCCCCTATTGTTTGTCAAGAGTTTCGAGGACG
GCGTTTTTCTTGCTAAAATCACAAGTATTGATGAGCACGATGCAAGAAAGATCGGAAGAAGGTTTGGGTT
TGAGGCTCAGTGGAAGGTGAGTAGAAGTTGATAATTTGAAAGTGGAGTAGTGTCTATGGGGTTTTTGCCT
TAAATGACAGAATACATTCCCAATATACCAAACATAACTGTTTCCTACTAGTCGGCCGTACGGGCCCTTT
CGTCTCGCGCGTTTCGGTGATGACGGTGAAAACCTCTGACACATGCAGCTCCCGGAGACGGTCACAGCTT
GTCTGTAAGCGGATGCCGGGAGCAGACAAGCCCGTCAGGGCGCGTCAGCGGGTGTTGGCGGGTGTCGGGG
CTGGCTTAACTATGCGGCATCAGAGCAGATTGTACTGAGAGTGCACCATATGCGGTGTGAAATACCGCAC
AGATGCGTAAGGAGAAAATACCGCATCAGGCGGCCTTAAGGGCCTCGTGATACGCCTATTTTTATAGGTT
AATGTCATGATAATAATGGTTTCTTAGACGTCAGGTGGCACTTTTCGGGGAAATGTGCGCGGAACCCCTA
TTTGTTTATTTTTCTAAATACATTCAAATATGTATCCGCTCATGAGACAATAACCCTGATAAATGCTTCA
ATAATATTGAAAAAGGAAGAGTATGAGTATTCAACATTTCCGTGTCGCCCTTATTCCCTTTTTTGCGGCA
TTTTGCCTTCCTGTTTTTGCTCACCCAGAAACGCTGGTGAAAGTAAAAGATGCTGAAGATCAGTTGGGTG
CACGAGTGGGTTACATCGAACTGGATCTCAACAGCGGTAAGATCCTTGAGAGTTTTCGCCCCGAAGAACG
TTTTCCAATGATGAGCACTTTTAAAGTTCTGCTATGTGGCGCGGTATTATCCCGTATTGACGCCGGGCAA
GAGCAACTCGGTCGCCGCATACACTATTCTCAGAATGACTTGGTTGAGTACTCACCAGTCACAGAAAAGC
ATCTTACGGATGGCATGACAGTAAGAGAATTATGCAGTGCTGCCATAACCATGAGTGATAACACTGCGGC
CAACTTACTTCTGACAACGATCGGAGGACCGAAGGAGCTAACCGCTTTTTTGCACAACATGGGGGATCAT
GTAACTCGCCTTGATCGTTGGGAACCGGAGCTGAATGAAGCCATACCAAACGACGAGCGTGACACCACGA
TGCCTGTAGCAATGGCAACAACGTTGCGCAAACTATTAACTGGCGAACTACTTACTCTAGCTTCCCGGCA
ACAATTAATAGACTGGATGGAGGCGGATAAAGTTGCAGGACCACTTCTGCGCTCGGCCCTTCCGGCTGGC
TGGTTTATTGCTGATAAATCTGGAGCCGGTGAGCGTGGGTCTCGCGGTATCATTGCAGCACTGGGGCCAG
ATGGTAAGCCCTCCCGTATCGTAGTTATCTACACGACGGGGAGTCAGGCAACTATGGATGAACGAAATAG
ACAGATCGCTGAGATAGGTGCCTCACTGATTAAGCATTGGTAACTGTCAGACCAAGTTTACTCATATATA
CTTTAGATTGATTTAAAACTTCATTTTTAATTTAAAAGGATCTAGGTGAAGATCCTTTTTGATAATCTCA
TGACCAAAATCCCTTAACGTGAGTTTTCGTTCCACTGAGCGTCAGACCCCGTAGAAAAGATCAAAGGATC
TTCTTGAGATCCTTTTTTTCTGCGCGTAATCTGCTGCTTGCAAACAAAAAAACCACCGCTACCAGCGGTG
GTTTGTTTGCCGGATCAAGAGCTACCAACTCTTTTTCCGAAGGTAACTGGCTTCAGCAGAGCGCAGATAC
CAAATACTGTCCTTCTAGTGTAGCCGTAGTTAGGCCACCACTTCAAGAACTCTGTAGCACCGCCTACATA
CCTCGCTCTGCTAATCCTGTTACCAGTGGCTGCTGCCAGTGGCGATAAGTCGTGTCTTACCGGGTTGGAC
TCAAGACGATAGTTACCGGATAAGGCGCAGCGGTCGGGCTGAACGGGGGGTTCGTGCACACAGCCCAGCT
TGGAGCGAACGACCTACACCGAACTGAGATACCTACAGCGTGAGCATTGAGAAAGCGCCACGCTTCCCGA
AGGGAGAAAGGCGGACAGGTATCCGGTAAGCGGCAGGGTCGGAACAGGAGAGCGCACGAGGGAGCTTCCA
GGGGGAAACGCCTGGTATCTTTATAGTCCTGTCGGGTTTCGCCACCTCTGACTTGAGCGTCGATTTTTGT
GATGCTCGTCAGGGGGGCGGAGCCTATGGAAAAACGCCAGCAACGCGGCCTTTTTACGGTTCCTGGCCTT
TTGCTGGCCTTTTGCTCACATGTTCTTTCCTGCGTTATCCCCTGATTCTGTGGATAACCGTATTACCGCC
TTTGAGTGAGCTGATACCGCTCGCCGCAGCCGAACGACCGAGCGCAGCGAGTCAGTGAGCGAGGAAGCGG
AAGAGCGCCCAATACGCAAACCGCCTCTCCCCGCGCGTTGGCCGATTCATTAATGCAGCTGGCACGACAG
GTTTCCCGACTGGAAAGCGGGCAGTGAGCGCAACGCAATTAATGTGAGTTAGCTCACTCATTAGGCACCC
CAGGCTTTACACTTTATGCTTCCGGCTCGTATGTTGTGTGGAATTGTGAGCGGATAACAATTTCACACAG
GAAACAGCTATGACCATGATTACGCCAAGCTGTAAGTTTAAACATGATCTTACTAACTAACTATTCTCAT
TTAAATTTTCAGAGCTTAAAAATGGCTGAAATCACTCACAACGATGGATACGCTAACAACTTGGAAATGA
AAT
