>Addgene plasmid #16083 | Pmec-18 cz::caspase-3 (p17) [TU#814] | addgene partial sequence | sequence record 22444 | 16083 with M13R
TTAACATGGATCTTACTAACTAACTATTCTCATTTAAATTTTCAGAGCTTAAAAATGGCTGAAATCACTC
ACAACGATGGATACGCTAACAACTTGGAAATGAAATAAGCTTCAATTAATTGGTCTACTATCCACGTGTC
GATTCGAAGACAGTTCACATGAGTCATTGACTTTGATCTGGAACATATTTTTTAATATAGAAATTTCCGA
TTTTGATTACCTTTGCCATGCACACTTGCACTTTGCAACAATAACCATTTGAGCGATTCGCTCGAGTAGT
TCTCGCGCTCTTCTTGACATCAGATGAAAATAACAAAAAGAGGAGAGCATTGACCAAATGTATCAAGATT
GCATGGTAAAACATAGCAAATGTTTGTCATCCGATGGGTTGGCTCCTTGTTGCACTGGTATGCATTTGTG
ATGCGAAACAGGAGCTCTTCCAGAAGCAGTCTTGCACTTCTTGTATTCATTCCTTTGCCTCGCCTTCCAA
GAAGGTTGTGAGCATGGGATCCAAAAATGGCTAGCGCACAGCTGGAGAAGAAACTGCAGGCTCTGGAGAA
GAAACTGGCACAGCTGGAGTGGAAAAACCAGGCACTGGAGAAGAAACTGGCACAGGGTGGAAGCGGTCCC
CGGGATTGGCCAAAGGACCCAAAGGTATGTTTCGAATGATACTAACATAACATAGAACATTTTCAGGAGG
ACCCTTGGAGGGTACCCATGGAGAACA
